>Addgene plasmid #108486 | pCR3-vsv-CenpB 1-166-dCEN-Incenp-GFP | addgene full sequence | sequence record 220770 | Addgene NGS Result
TAGTTATTAATAGTAATCAATTACGGGGTCATTAGTTCATAGCCCATATATGGAGTTCCGCGTTACATAA
CTTACGGTAAATGGCCCGCCTGGCTGACCGCCCAACGACCCCCGCCCATTGACGTCAATAATGACGTATG
TTCCCATAGTAACGCCAATAGGGACTTTCCATTGACGTCAATGGGTGGAGTATTTACGGTAAACTGCCCA
CTTGGCAGTACATCAAGTGTATCATATGCCAAGTACGCCCCCTATTGACGTCAATGACGGTAAATGGCCC
GCCTGGCATTATGCCCAGTACATGACCTTATGGGACTTTCCTACTTGGCAGTACATCTACGTATTAGTCA
TCGCTATTACCATGGTGATGCGGTTTTGGCAGTACATCAATGGGCGTGGATAGCGGTTTGACTCACGGGG
ATTTCCAAGTCTCCACCCCATTGACGTCAATGGGAGTTTGTTTTGGCACCAAAATCAACGGGACTTTCCA
AAATGTCGTAACAACTCCGCCCCATTGACGCAAATGGGCGGTAGGCGTGTACGGTGGGAGGTCTATATAA
GCAGAGCTGGTTTAGTGAACCGTCAGATCCGCTAGCGCTACCGGACTCAGATCTCGAGCTCAAGCTTGGT
ACCGGATCCGCCACCATGTACACCGACATCGAGATGAACCGGTTGGGCAAGGAATTCGGCCCCAAGAGGC
GACAGCTGACGTTCCGGGAGAAGTCACGGATCATCCAGGAGGTGGAGGAGAATCCGGACCTGCGCAAGGG
CGAGATCGCGCGGCGCTTCAACATCCCGCCGTCCACGCTGAGCACGATCCTGAAGAACAAGCGCGCCATC
CTGGCGTCGGAGCGCAAGTACGGGGTGGCCTCCACCTGCCGCAAGACCAACAAGCTGTCTCCCTACGACA
AGCTCGAGGGCTTGCTCATCGCCTGGTTCCAGCAGATCCGCGCCGCCGGCCTGCCGGTCAAGGGCATCAT
CCTCAAGGAGAAGGCGCTGCGCATAGCCGAGGAGCTGGGCATGGACGACTTCACCGCCTCCAACGGCTGG
CTGGACCGCTTCCGCCGGCGCCACGGCGTGGTGTCCTGCAGCGGCGTGGCCCGCGCCCGCGCGCGAAACG
CTGCCCCCCGCACCCCGGCGGCGCCTGCCAGTCCGGCCGCGGTGCCCTCGGAGGGCGGGAGCACTGAATT
CAGCAAAGAGCCAGAGCTGATGCCCAAAACACCTTCTCAGAAGAACCGACGGAAGAAGAGACGGATTTCT
TATGTTCAGGATGAAAACAGAGATCCCATCAGGAGAAGGTTATCCCGCAGAAAGTCTCGGAGCAGCCAGC
TGAGCTCCCGACGCCTCCGCAGCAAGGACAGTGTAGAGAAGCTGGCTACAGTGGTCGGGGAGAACGGCTC
CGTTCTGCGGCGTGTGACCCGTGCTGCGGCTGCAGCTGCCGCGGCTACCATGGCATTGGCTGCACCTTCT
TCACCCACCCCTGAGTCTCCCACGATGCTGACTAAGAAGCCCGAGGATAACCACACCCAGTGCCAGCTGG
TGCCTGTGGTGGAGATCGGCATCAGTGAGCGCCAGAATGCTGAGCAGCATGTCACCCAGCTCATGTCCAC
CGAGCCTCTGCCCCGCACTCTGTCCCCGACTCCAGCTTCAGCCACAGCTCCAACCTCCCAGGGCATCCCG
ACATCAGATGAGGAATCAACACCTAAGAAGTCGAAGGCCAGGATACTGGAGTCCATCACAGTGAGCTCCC
TGATGGCTACACCCCAGGACCCCAAGGGTCAAGGGGTCGGGACGGGGCGGTCTGCGTCTAAGCTCAGGAT
TGCGCAGGTCTCCCCTGGCCCACGGGACTCGCCAGCCTTTCCAGATTCTCCATGGCGGGAGCGGGTGCTG
GCTCCCATCCTGCCGGATAACTTCTCCACGCCCACGGGCTCTCGCACGGACTCTCAATCGGTGCGGCACA
GCCCGATCGCCCCGTCTTCCCCGAGTCCCCGAGTCTTAGCCCAGAAGTACTCTCTGGTGGCCAAACAGGA
AAGTGTTGTCCGCAGGGCGAGCAGAAGGCTTGCCAAGAAGACTGCCGAAGAGCCAGCTGCCTCTGGCCGC
ATCATCTGTCACAGTTACCTGGAGAGGCTCCTGAATGTTGAGGTGCCCCAGAAAGTTGGTTCTGAGCAGA
AGGAACCCCCCGAGGAGGCTGAGCCTGTGGCGGCAGCTGAGCCAGAGGTCCCTGAGAACAACGGAAATAA
CTCGTGGCCCCACAATGACACAGAGATCGCCAACAGCACACCCAACCCGAAGCCTGCAGCCAGCAGCCCG
GAAACACCCTCTGCAGGGCAGCAAGAGGCCAAGACGGACCAAGCAGATGGACCCAGAGAGCCACCGCAGA
GTGCCAGGAGGAAGCGCAGCTACAAGCAGGCCGTGAGTGAGCTGGACGAGGAGCAGCACCTGGAGGATGA
GGAGCTGCAGCCCCCCAGGAGCAAGACCCCTTCCTCACCCTGCCCAGCCAGCAAGGTGGTACGGCCCCTC
CGGACCTTTCTGCACACAGTGCAGAGGAACCAGATGCTCACGACCCCGACCTCAGCCCCACGCAGCGTCA
TGAAGTCCTTTATTAAGCGCAACACTCCCCTGCGCATGGACCCCAAGTGCAGCTTCGTCGAGAAGGAGCG
GCAGCGCCTGGAGAATCTGCGGCGGAAGGAGGAGGCCGAGCAGCTGCGCAGGCAGAAGGTGGAGGAGGAC
AAGCGGCGGCGGCTGGAGGAGGTGAAGCTGAAGCGTGAGGAACGCCTCCGCAAGGTGCTGCAGGCCCGCG
AGCGGGTGGAGCAGATGAAGGAGGAGAAGAAGAAGCAGATTGAGCAGAAGTTTGCTCAGATCGACGAGAA
GACTGAGAAGGCCAAGGAGGAGCGGCTGGCAGAGGAGAAGGCCAAGAAAAAGGCGGCGGCCAAGAAGATG
GAGGAGGTGGAAGCACGCAGGAAGCAGGAAGAGGATGCACGTAGGCTCAGGTGGCTGCAGCAGGAGGAGG
AAGAGCGGCGGCACCAAGAGCTGCTGCAGAAGAAGAAGGAAGAGGAGCAGGAGCGGCTGCGGAAGGCGGC
CGAGGCTAAGCGGCTGGCAGAGCAGCGGGAGCAGGAGCGGCGGGAGCAGGAGCGGCGCGAGCAGGAGCGG
CGCGAGCAGGAGCGGCGGGAGCAGGAGCGGCGCGAGCAGGAGCGACAGCTGGCAGAGCAGGAGCGTCGGC
GGGAGCAGGAGCGGCTCCAGGCCGAGAGGGAGCTGCAGGAGCGGGAGAAGGCCCTGCGGCTGCAGAAGGA
GCAGCTGCAGAGGGAACTGGAGGAGAAGAAGAAGAAGGAAGAGCAGCAGCGTCTGGCTGAGCGGCAGCTG
CAGGAGGAGCAAGAGAAGAAAGCCAAGGAGGCAGCAGGGGCCAGCAAGGCCCTGAATGTGACTGTGGACG
TGCAGTCTCCAGCTTGTACCTCATATCAGATGACTCCGCAAGGGCACAGGGCCCCTCCCAAGATCAACCC
AGATAACTACGGGATGGATCTGAATAGCGACGACTCCACCGATGATGAGGCCCATCCCCGGAAGCCCATC
CCCACCTGGGCCCGAGGCACCCCGCTCAGCCAGGCTATCATTCACCAGTACTACCACCCACCGAACCTTC
TGGAGCTCTTTGGAACCATTCTCCCACTGGACTTGGAGGATATCTTCAAGAAGAGCAAGCCCCGCTATCA
CAAGCGCACCAGCTCTGCTGTCTGGAACTCACCGCCCCTGCAGGGCGCCAGGGTCCCCAGCAGCCTGGCC
TACAGCCTGAAGAAGCACAAGCTTCGAATTCTGCAGTCGACGGTACCGCGGGCCCGGGATCCACCGGTCG
CCACCATGGTGAGCAAGGGCGAGGAGCTGTTCACCGGGGTGGTGCCCATCCTGGTCGAGCTGGACGGCGA
CGTAAACGGCCACAAGTTCAGCGTGTCCGGCGAGGGCGAGGGCGATGCCACCTACGGCAAGCTGACCCTG
AAGTTCATCTGCACCACCGGCAAGCTGCCCGTGCCCTGGCCCACCCTCGTGACCACCCTGACCTACGGCG
TGCAGTGCTTCAGCCGCTACCCCGACCACATGAAGCAGCACGACTTCTTCAAGTCCGCCATGCCCGAAGG
CTACGTCCAGGAGCGCACCATCTTCTTCAAGGACGACGGCAACTACAAGACCCGCGCCGAGGTGAAGTTC
GAGGGCGACACCCTGGTGAACCGCATCGAGCTGAAGGGCATCGACTTCAAGGAGGACGGCAACATCCTGG
GGCACAAGCTGGAGTACAACTACAACAGCCACAACGTCTATATCATGGCCGACAAGCAGAAGAACGGCAT
CAAGGTGAACTTCAAGATCCGCCACAACATCGAGGACGGCAGCGTGCAGCTCGCCGACCACTACCAGCAG
AACACCCCCATCGGCGACGGCCCCGTGCTGCTGCCCGACAACCACTACCTGAGCACCCAGTCCGCCCTGA
GCAAAGACCCCAACGAGAAGCGCGATCACATGGTCCTGCTGGAGTTCGTGACCGCCGCCGGGATCACTCT
CGGCATGGACGAGCTGTACAAGTAAAGCGGCCGCGACTCTAGATCATAATCAGCCATACCACATTTGTAG
AGGTTTTACTTGCTTTAAAAAACCTCCCACACCTCCCCCTGAACCTGAAACATAAAATGAATGCAATTGT
TGTTGTTAACTTGTTTATTGCAGCTTATAATGGTTACAAATAAAGCAATAGCATCACAAATTTCACAAAT
AAAGCATTTTTTTCACTGCATTCTAGTTGTGGTTTGTCCAAACTCATCAATGTATCTTAAGGCGTAAATT
GTAAGCGTTAATATTTTGTTAAAATTCGCGTTAAATTTTTGTTAAATCAGCTCATTTTTTAACCAATAGG
CCGAAATCGGCAAAATCCCTTATAAATCAAAAGAATAGACCGAGATAGGGT
[37 nt withheld, positions 4952-4988]
AAAGAACGTGGACTCCAACGTCAAAGG
[49 nt withheld, positions 5016-5064]
T
[91 nt withheld, positions 5066-5156]
G
[124 nt withheld, positions 5158-5281]
CAGGTGGCACTTTTCGGGGAAATGTGCGCGGAACCCCTATTTGTTTATTTTTCTAAATACATTCAAATAT
GTATCCGCTCATGAGACAATAACCCTGATAAATGCTTCAATAATATTGAAAAAGGAAGAGTCCTGAGGCG
GAAAGAACCAGCTGTGGAATGTGTGTCAGTTAGGGTGTGGAAAGTCCCCAGGCTCCCCAGCAGGCAGAAG
TATGCAAAGCATGCATCTCAATTAGTCAGCAACCAGGTGTGGAAAGTCCCCAGGCTCCCCAGCAGGCAGA
AGTATGCAAAGCATGCATCTCAATTAGTCAGCAACCATAGTCCCGCCCCTAACTCCGCCCATCCCGCCCC
TAACTCCGCCCAGTTCCGCCCATTCTCCGCCCCATGGCTGACTAATTTTTTTTATTTATGCAGAGGCCGA
GGCCGCCTCGGCCTCTGAGCTATTCCAGAAGTAGTGAGGAGGCTTTTTTGGAGGCCTAGGCTTTTGCAAA
GATCGATCAAGAGACAGGATGAGGATCGTTTCGCATGATTGAACAAGATGGATTGCACGCAGGTTCTCCG
GCCGCTTGGGTGGAGAGGCTATTCGGCTATGACTGGGCACAACAGACAATCGGCTGCTCTGATGCCGCCG
TGTTCCGGCTGTCAGCGCAGGGGCGCCCGGTTCTTTTTGTCAAGACCGACCTGTCCGGTGCCCTGAATGA
ACTGCAAGACGAGGCAGCGCGGCTATCGTGGCTGGCCACGACGGGCGTTCCTTGCGCAGCTGTGCTCGAC
GTTGTCACTGAAGCGGGAAGGGACTGGCTGCTATTGGGCGAAGTGCCGGGGCAGGATCTCCTGTCATCTC
ACCTTGCTCCTGCCGAGAAAGTATCCATCATGGCTGATGCAATGCGGCGGCTGCATACGCTTGATCCGGC
TACCTGCCCATTCGACCACCAAGCGAAACATCGCATCGAGCGAGCACGTACTCGGATGGAAGCCGGTCTT
GTCGATCAGGATGATCTGGACGAAGAGCATCAGGGGCTCGCGCCAGCCGAACTGTTCGCCAGGCTCAAGG
CGAGCATGCCCGACGGCGAGGATCTCGTCGTGACCCATGGCGATGCCTGCTTGCCGAATATCATGGTGGA
AAATGGCCGCTTTTCTGGATTCATCGACTGTGGCCGGCTGGGTGTGGCGGACCGCTATCAGGACATAGCG
TTGGCTACCCGTGATATTGCTGAAGAGCTTGGCGGCGAATGGGCTGACCGCTTCCTCGTGCTTTACGGTA
TCGCCGCTCCCGATTCGCAGCGCATCGCCTTCTATCGCCTTCTTGACGAGTTCTTCTGAGCGGGACTCTG
GGGTTCGAAATGACCGACCAAGCGACGCCCAACCTGCCATCACGAGATTTCGATTCCACCGCCGCCTTCT
ATGAAAGGTTGGGCTTCGGAATCGTTTTCCGGGACGCCGGCTGGATGATCCTCCAGCGCGGGGATCTCAT
GCTGGAGTTCTTCGCCCACCCTAGGGGGAGGCTAACTGAAACACGGAAGGAGACAATACCGGAAGGAACC
CGCGCTATGACGGCAATAAAAAGACAGAATAAAACGCACGGTGTTGGGTCGTTTGTTCATAAACGCGGGG
TTCGGTCCCAGGGCTGGCACTCTGTCGATACCCCACCGAGACCCCATTGGGGCCAATACGCCCGCGTTTC
TTCCTTTTCCCCACCCCACCCCCCAAGTTCGGGTGAAGGCCCAGGGCTCGCAGCCAACGTCGGGGCGGCA
GGCCCTGCCATAGCCTCAGGTTACTCATATATACTTTAGATTGATTTAAAACTTCATTTTTAATTTAAAA
GGATCTAGGTGAAGATCCTTTTTGATAATCTCATGACCAAAATCCCTTAACGTGAGTTTTCGTTCCACTG
AGCGTCAGACCCCGTAGAAAAGATCAAAGGATCTTCTTGAGATCCTTTTTTTCTGCGCGTAATCTGCTGC
TTGCAAACAAAAAAACCACCGCTACCAGCGGTGGTTTGTTTGCCGGATCAAGAGCTACCAACTCTTTTTC
CGAAGGTAACTGGCTTCAGCAGAGCGCAGATACCAAATACTGTTCTTCTAGTGTAGCCGTAGTTAGGCCA
CCACTTCAAGAACTCTGTAGCACCGCCTACATACCTCGCTCTGCTAATCCTGTTACCAGTGGCTGCTGCC
AGTGGCGATAAGTCGTGTCTTACCGGGTTGGACTCAAGACGATAGTTACCGGATAAGGCGCAGCGGTCGG
GCTGAACGGGGGGTTCGTGCACACAGCCCAGCTTGGAGCGAACGACCTACACCGAACTGAGATACCTACA
GCGTGAGCTATGAGAAAGCGCCACGCTTCCCGAAGGGAGAAAGGCGGACAGGTATCCGGTAAGCGGCAGG
GTCGGAACAGGAGAGCGCACGAGGGAGCTTCCAGGGGGAAACGCCTGGTATCTTTATAGTCCTGTCGGGT
TTCGCCACCTCTGACTTGAGCGTCGATTTTTGTGATGCTCGTCAGGGGGGCGGAGCCTATGGAAAAACGC
CAGCAACGCGGCCTTTTTACGGTTCCTGGCCTTTTGCTGGCCTTTTGCTCACATGTTCTTTCCTGCGTTA
TCCCCTGATTCTGTGGATAACCGTATTACCGCCATGCAT
Features (pLannotate 1.2.2; 17 found; start..end, strand, type, name):
     61..364     +  enhancer       CMV enhancer: human cytomegalovirus immediate early enhancer
    365..568     +  promoter       CMV promoter: human cytomegalovirus (CMV) immediate early promoter
    591..627     +  misc_feature   MCS (fragment): multiple cloning site
    688..1185    +  CDS            CENPB (fragment): CENPB_HUMAN - Experimental evidence at protein level: Swiss-Prot protein existence level 1. Interacts with centromeric heterochromatin in chromosomes and binds to a specific 17 bp subset of alphoid satellite DNA, called the CENP-B box (PubMed:11726497). May organize arrays of centromere satellite DNA into a higher-order structure which then directs centromere formation and kinetochore assembly in mammalian chromosomes (Probable). From Homo sapiens (Human).
   1186..3798    +  CDS            INCENP (fragment): INCE_HUMAN - Experimental evidence at protein level: Swiss-Prot protein existence level 1. Component of the chromosomal passenger complex (CPC), a complex that acts as a key regulator of mitosis. The CPC complex has essential functions at the centromere in ensuring correct chromosome alignment and segregation and is required for chromatin-induced microtubule stabilization and spindle assembly. Acts as a scaffold regulating CPC localization and activity. The C-terminus associates with AURKB or AURKC, the N-terminus associated with BIRC5/survivin and CDCA8/borealin tethers the CPC to the inner c
   3798..3842    +  misc_feature   MCS (fragment): multiple cloning site
   3856..4575    +  CDS            EGFP: the original enhanced GFP (Yang et al., 1996) mammalian codon-optimized
   4592..4675    +  CDS            large T antigen (fragment): large T antigen from SV40 (simian virus 40)
   4698..4819    +  polyA_signal   SV40 poly(A) signal: SV40 polyadenylation signal
   4853..5281    -  rep_origin     f1 ori (sequence partly withheld): f1 bacteriophage origin of replication; arrow indicates direction of (+) strand synthesis
   5308..5412    +  promoter       AmpR promoter: bla
   5414..5771    +  promoter       SV40 promoter: SV40 enhancer and early promoter
   5806..6600    +  CDS            NeoR/KanR: aminoglycoside phosphotransferase from Tn5; aph(3')-II (or nptII); confers resistance to neomycin, kanamycin, and G418 (Geneticin®)
   6621..6773    +  CDS            ble (fragment): BLE_KLEPN - Experimental evidence at protein level: Swiss-Prot protein existence level 1. Binding protein with a strong affinity to the bleomycin family of antibiotics. Binds to CL990; an antimitotic-antibiotic compound. From Klebsiella pneumoniae.
   6832..6879    +  polyA_signal   HSV TK poly(A) signal: herpes simplex virus thymidine kinase polyadenylation signal (Cole and Stacy, 1985)
   6970..6986    -  polyA_signal   bGH poly(A) signal (fragment): bovine growth hormone polyadenylation signal
   7208..7796    +  rep_origin     ori: high-copy-number ColE1/pMB1/pBR322/pUC origin of replication
