[The description below was written by a language model from this plasmid's Addgene catalogue record and pLannotate feature annotations shown in this document.]
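Description:
pCR3-vsv-CenpB 1-166-dCEN-Incenp-GFP is a mammalian expression plasmid, catalogued on the pCR3 backbone, that encodes a human INCENP fusion protein retargeted to centromeric DNA. In the sequenced 7.9 kb record, the CMV immediate-early enhancer and promoter drive an open reading frame in which a fragment of human CENP-B (residues 1–166, the region that binds the CENP-B box in alphoid satellite DNA) is joined directly to an INCENP fragment lacking its own N-terminal centromere-targeting CEN box. EGFP follows in frame at the C terminus, and transcripts end at an SV40 polyadenylation signal. The catalogue also lists an N-terminal VSV epitope tag, which the feature table does not annotate separately.

INCENP is the scaffold of the chromosomal passenger complex. Its C terminus binds Aurora B kinase and its N terminus normally tethers the complex to the inner centromere through survivin and borealin. Swapping the CEN box for the CENP-B DNA-binding domain therefore anchors INCENP, and the associated kinase, at a defined centromeric position, which can be followed by EGFP fluorescence. This fits the associated study of how spatial separation of Aurora B from its kinetochore substrates senses chromosome bi-orientation.

The record contains some discrepancies. The purpose field describes inducible expression of a Mis12 fusion, whereas the name, insert fields and annotation all indicate CENP-B, and no inducible regulatory element is annotated. The catalogue also lists ampicillin resistance, but the annotated sequence shows only an AmpR promoter adjacent to an SV40 promoter, together driving a NeoR/KanR gene with an HSV TK polyadenylation signal. That arrangement would give kanamycin selection in bacteria and G418 selection in mammalian cells. A high-copy ColE1/pUC origin and an f1 origin are also present.
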