Addgene plasmid #108486: pCR3-vsv-CenpB 1-166-dCEN-Incenp-GFP
Purpose: inducible expression of vsv-Mis12-dCEN-INCENP-EGFP
Depositing lab: Susanne Lens. Depositing organization: University Medical Centre Utrecht. Publication: Sensing chromosome bi-orientation by spatial separation of aurora B kinase from kinetochore substrates. Liu D, Vader G, Vromans MJ, Lampson MA, Lens SM. Science. 2009 Mar 6;323(5919):1350-3. doi: 10.1126/science.1167000. Epub 2009 Jan 15. PubMed 19150808.
Backbone
  Vector backbone: pCR3
  Backbone size w/o insert (bp): 5000
  Vector type: Mammalian Expression
Growth in bacteria
  Bacterial resistance: Ampicillin, 100 μg/mL
  Growth temperature: 37°C
  Growth strain: DH5alpha
  Copy number: High Copy
Gene/Insert
  Gene/Insert name: CenpB-dCEN-INCENP
  Species: H. sapiens (human)
  Insert size (bp): 3126
  Mutation: CEN box replaced by CenpB 1-166
  Entrez Gene: INCENP
  Promoter: CMV
  Tag / fusion protein: VSV (N terminal on insert); EGFP (C terminal on insert)
  Cloning method: Restriction Enzyme; 5′ cloning site HindIII (unknown if destroyed); 3′ cloning site HinDIII (unknown if destroyed)
Terms and licenses: Academic/Nonprofit Terms; Industry Terms: Not Available to Industry
How to cite: pCR3-vsv-CenpB 1-166-dCEN-Incenp-GFP was a gift from Susanne Lens (Addgene plasmid # 108486 ; http://n2t.net/addgene:108486 ; RRID:Addgene_108486)
